Addgene plasmid #118052: p5xE-Box
Purpose: GBPart - Operator/DNA Response element - 5 copies of the E-box motif
Depositing lab: Koen Venken. Depositing organization: Baylor College of Medicine. Publication: Examining multiple cellular pathways at once using multiplex hextuple luciferase assaying. Sarrion-Perdigones A, Chang L, Gonzalez Y, Gallego-Flores T, Young DW, Venken KJT. Nat Commun. 2019 Dec 13;10(1):5710. doi: 10.1038/s41467-019-13651-y. PubMed 31836712.
Backbone
  Vector backbone: pUPD3
  Backbone manufacturer: Self made; Derived from pBluescriptSK
  Backbone size w/o insert (bp): 2343
  Total vector size (bp): 2385
  Modifications to backbone: Chloramphenicol Resistance
  Vector type: Synthetic Biology ; Domestication of DNA parts for GoldenBraid asembly
Growth in bacteria
  Bacterial resistance: Chloramphenicol, 25 μg/mL
  Growth temperature: 37°C
  Growth strain: DH5alpha
  Copy number: High Copy
Gene/Insert
  Gene/Insert name: 5 copies of the E-box motif (alt name: p5xE-Box)
  Species: H. sapiens (human), Synthetic
  Insert size (bp): 42
  Cloning method: Restriction Enzyme; 5′ cloning site BsmBI (destroyed during cloning); 3′ cloning site BsmBI (destroyed during cloning)
  Sequencing primers: 5′ gtaaaacgacggccagt; 3′ gtcatagctgtttcctg
Terms and licenses: Academic/Nonprofit Terms; Industry Terms: Not Available to Industry
Depositor comments: Insert can be released with BsaI
How to cite: p5xE-Box was a gift from Koen Venken (Addgene plasmid # 118052 ; http://n2t.net/addgene:118052 ; RRID:Addgene_118052)
