[The description below was written by a language model from this plasmid's Addgene catalogue record and pLannotate feature annotations shown in this document.]
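Description:
p5xE-Box is a small (about 2.4 kb) GoldenBraid part-domestication plasmid that stores a synthetic DNA response element for modular assembly. The backbone is pUPD3, a self-made derivative of pBluescript SK in which the selection marker has been changed to chloramphenicol resistance. The feature table is consistent with this. It shows a high-copy ColE1/pUC-type origin for propagation in E. coli, a cat gene driven by its own promoter, and an f1 phage origin inherited from the pBluescript lineage. It also shows a short lacZα remnant and a fragment of a tet promoter. T7 and SP6 promoters lie in the region where the part sits, though the annotation software did not call the short insert itself as a feature.

The payload is a 42 bp operator consisting of five tandem copies of the E-box motif, listed as human/synthetic in origin. E-boxes are short recognition sites bound by basic helix-loop-helix transcription factors. The record does not name a particular factor or pathway that this element is meant to report. The insert was cloned through BsmBI sites that were destroyed in the process, and it can be released with BsaI. This is the standard GoldenBraid arrangement, in which a type IIS enzyme excises a domesticated part with defined overhangs for ordered assembly.

The plasmid carries no minimal promoter, reporter or terminator of its own, so it is a building block and not a functional reporter. It is intended to be combined with other parts into transcriptional units. The associated work concerns multiplexed luciferase assays that monitor several cellular pathways at once, where such response elements would drive pathway-responsive luciferase reporters.
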