Features (pLannotate 1.2.2; 8 found; start..end, strand, type, name):
     14..35      -  CDS            lacZα (fragment): LacZα fragment of β-galactosidase; lacZ fragment
     38..56      +  promoter       T7 promoter: promoter for bacteriophage T7 RNA polymerase
    182..200     -  promoter       SP6 promoter: promoter for bacteriophage SP6 RNA polymerase
    347..935     -  rep_origin     ori: high-copy-number ColE1/pMB1/pBR322/pUC origin of replication
   1050..1152    +  promoter       cat promoter: promoter of the E. coli cat gene encoding chloramphenicol acetyltransferase
   1153..1809    +  CDS            cat: CAT_ECOLX - Experimental evidence at protein level: Swiss-Prot protein existence level 1. This enzyme is an effector of chloramphenicol resistance in bacteria. From Escherichia coli. This protein is used as a marker in many commonly used cloning vectors, such as pACYC184.
   1897..1914    -  promoter       tet promoter (fragment): E. coli promoter for tetracycline efflux protein gene
   1925..2380    +  rep_origin     f1 ori (sequence partly withheld): f1 bacteriophage origin of replication; arrow indicates direction of (+) strand synthesis
>Addgene plasmid #118052 | p5xE-Box | addgene full sequence | sequence record 241025 | Addgene NGS Result
TTGTAGAAACGCATGTAAAACGACGGCCAGTGAATTGTAATACGACTCACTATAGGGTGAATTCCGCTTA
GGACCTTAGATATTGATCTCAAGGTCTCGGGGACACGTGAGCACGTGAGCACGTGTCCACGTGCACACGT
GCTCCCGAGACCACTCATCGCCCAATCACTAGTGAATTCGTTCTATAGTGTCACCTAAATACCATAGAGC
CGTTGGTCATAGCTGTTTCCTGTCCAGGCATCATGACACGGTTATCCACAGAATCAGGGGATAACGCAGG
AAAGAACATGTGAGCAAAAGGCCAGCAAAAGGCCAGGAACCGTAAAAAGGCCGCGTTGCTGGCGTTTTTC
CATAGGCTCCGCCCCCCTGACGAGCATCACAAAAATCGACGCTCAAGTCAGAGGTGGCGAAACCCGACAG
GACTATAAAGATACCAGGCGTTTCCCCCTGGAAGCTCCCTCGTGCGCTCTCCTGTTCCGACCCTGCCGCT
TACCGGATACCTGTCCGCCTTTCTCCCTTCGGGAAGCGTGGCGCTTTCTCATAGCTCACGCTGTAGGTAT
CTCAGTTCGGTGTAGGTCGTTCGCTCCAAGCTGGGCTGTGTGCACGAACCCCCCGTTCAGCCCGACCGCT
GCGCCTTATCCGGTAACTATCGTCTTGAGTCCAACCCGGTAAGACACGACTTATCGCCACTGGCAGCAGC
CACTGGTAACAGGATTAGCAGAGCGAGGTATGTAGGCGGTGCTACAGAGTTCTTGAAGTGGTGGCCTAAC
TACGGCTACACTAGAAGAACAGTATTTGGTATCTGCGCTCTGCTGAAGCCAGTTACCTTCGGAAAAAGAG
TTGGTAGCTCTTGATCCGGCAAACAAACCACCGCTGGTAGCGGTGGTTTTTTTGTTTGCAAGCAGCAGAT
TACGCGCAGAAAAAAAGGATCTCAAGAAGATCCTTTGATCTTTTCTACGGGGTCTGACGCTCAGTGGAAC
GAAAACTCACGTTAAGGGATTTTGGTCATGAGATTATCAAAAAGGATCTTCACCTAGATCCTTTTGTGAT
GATCGGCACGTAAGAGGTTCCAACTTTCACCATAATGAAATAAGATCACTACCGGGCGTATTTTTTGAGT
TATCGAGATTTTCAGGAGCTAAGGAAGCTAAAATGGAGAAAAAAATCACTGGATATACCACCGTTGATAT
ATCCCAATGGCATCGTAAAGAACATTTTGAGGCATTTCAGTCAGTTGCTCAATGTACCTATAACCAGACC
GTTCAGCTGGATATTACGGCCTTTTTAAAGACCGTAAAGAAAAATAAGCACAAGTTTTATCCGGCCTTTA
TTCACATTCTTGCCCGCCTGATGAATGCTCATCCGGAATTCCGTATGGCAATGAAAGACGGTGAGCTGGT
GATATGGGATAGTGTTCACCCTTGTTACACCGTTTTCCATGAGCAAACTGAAACGTTTTCATCGCTCTGG
AGTGAATACCACGACGATTTCCGGCAGTTTCTACACATATATTCGCAAGATGTGGCGTGTTACGGTGAAA
ACCTGGCCTATTTCCCTAAAGGGTTTATTGAGAATATGTTTTTCGTGTCAGCCAATCCCTGGGTGAGTTT
CACCAGTTTTGATTTAAACGTGGCCAATATGGACAACTTCTTCGCCCCCGTTTTCACCATGGGCAAATAT
TATACGCAAGGCGACAAGGTGCTGATGCCGCTGGCGATTCAGGTTCATCATGCCGTTTGTGATGGCTTCC
ATGTCGGCAGAATGCTTAATGAATTACAACAGTACTGCGATGAGTGGCAGGGCGGGGCGTAATTTTTTTA
AGGCAGTTATTGGTGCCCTTAAACGCCTGGTTGCTACGCCTGAATAAGTGATAATAAGCGGATGAATGGC
AGAAATTCGATGATAAGCTGTCAAACATGATGT
[125 nt withheld, positions 1924-2048]
C
[91 nt withheld, positions 2050-2140]
AGGGTGATGGTTCACGTAGTGGGCCAGCGCCCTGATAGACGGTTTTTCGCCCTTTGACGTTGGAGTCCAC
GTTCTTT
[37 nt withheld, positions 2218-2254]
ACCCTATCTCGGTCTATTCTTTTGATTTATAAGGGATTTTGCCGATTTCGGCCTATTGGTTAAAAAATGA
GCTGATTTAACAAAAATTTAACGCGAATTTTAACAAAATATTAACGCTTACAATTTTAACA
